Addgene plasmid #144303: TFORF1681
Purpose: Lentiviral vector for overexpressing transcription factor ORFs with unique 24-bp barcodes. Barcodes facilitate identification of transcription factors in pooled screens.
Depositing lab: Feng Zhang. Depositing organization: Broad Institute. Publication: A transcription factor atlas of directed differentiation. Joung J, Ma S, Tay T, Geiger-Schuller KR, Kirchgatterer PC, Verdine VK, Guo B, Arias-Garcia MA, Allen WE, Singh A, Kuksenko O, Abudayyeh OO, Gootenberg JS, Fu Z, Macrae RK, Buenrostro JD, Regev A, Zhang F. Cell. 2023 Jan 5;186(1):209-229.e26. doi: 10.1016/j.cell.2022.11.026. PubMed 36608654.
Backbone
  Vector backbone: pLX_TRC317
  Backbone manufacturer: Broad Institute Genetic Perturbation Platform
  Backbone size w/o insert (bp): 8264
  Vector type: Mammalian Expression, Lentiviral
  Selectable markers: Puromycin
Growth in bacteria
  Bacterial resistance: Ampicillin, 100 μg/mL
  Growth temperature: 37°C
  Growth strain: NEB Stable
  Copy number: High Copy
Gene/Insert
  Gene/Insert name: SIM2
  Species: H. sapiens (human)
  Insert size (bp): 2105
  Entrez Gene: SIM2 (a.k.a. HMC13F06, HMC29C01, SIM, bHLHe15)
  Promoter: EF1a
  Cloning method: Unknown
  Sequencing primers: 5′ GGGTGGAGACTGAAGTTAGGCCAG; 3′ CACATAGCGTAAAAGGAGCAACATAG
Terms and licenses: Academic/Nonprofit Terms; Industry Terms: Not Available to Industry
Depositor comments: NM_005069,ENST00000290399 . The transcription factor ORF portion of this plasmid was synthesized by Genewiz. Please test multiple small colonies in case of plasmid recombination. To make this collection available in a timely manner, a portion of this collection was not fully sequenced by Addgene. If an Addgene verified full plasmid sequence is not available, please contact us prior to placing an order to request the full sequence.
How to cite: TFORF1681 was a gift from Feng Zhang (Addgene plasmid # 144303 ; http://n2t.net/addgene:144303 ; RRID:Addgene_144303)
