[The description below was written by a language model from this plasmid's Addgene catalogue record and pLannotate feature annotations shown in this document.]
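Description:
TFORF1681 is a third-generation-style, self-inactivating lentiviral expression plasmid built on the pLX_TRC317 backbone, carrying the human transcription factor SIM2 (a bHLH family member, also called bHLHe15) as a synthesized open reading frame. It belongs to a barcoded transcription factor ORF collection in which each clone carries a unique 24-bp barcode, so that the factor delivered to a cell can be identified in pooled overexpression screens. In bacteria the plasmid is maintained by a high-copy ColE1/pUC-type origin and selected with ampicillin through the β-lactamase gene. An f1 origin and leftover lac, T7 and T3 cloning-vector elements are also present. The depositor warns that recombination can occur during propagation, as is common for plasmids with repeated LTR sequences.

The viral genome is transcribed in packaging cells from an RSV promoter fused to a truncated HIV-1 5' LTR. It contains the Ψ packaging signal with a gag fragment, the Rev response element for nuclear export of the full-length RNA, and a cPPT/CTS that aids nuclear import of the reverse-transcribed genome. It ends in a ΔU3 3' LTR, which inactivates LTR promoter activity after integration, followed by an SV40 polyadenylation signal. Two expression units lie inside the genome. An SV40 early promoter drives puromycin N-acetyltransferase for selecting transduced mammalian cells, and a full EF-1α promoter drives constitutive SIM2 expression. A WPRE downstream of the ORF boosts transcript stability and expression. The feature table does not annotate the barcode. It does show a short unannotated stretch and a small U6 promoter fragment between the ORF and the WPRE, but the record does not state where the barcode sits.
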