Features (pLannotate 1.2.2; 31 found; start..end, strand, type, name):
      5..231     +  promoter       RSV promoter: Rous sarcoma virus enhancer/promoter
    232..412     +  LTR            5' LTR (truncated): truncated 5' long terminal repeat (LTR) from HIV-1
    459..584     +  misc_feature   HIV-1 Ψ: packaging signal of human immunodeficiency virus type 1
    568..931     +  CDS            HIV-1 gag (fragment): gag protein from human immunodeficiency virus 1; gag
   1077..1310    +  misc_feature   RRE: The Rev response element (RRE) of HIV-1 allows for Rev-dependent mRNA export from the nucleus to the cytoplasm.
   1687..1713    +  CDS            Rev (fragment): human immunodeficiency virus 1 (HIV-1) Rev protein; rev; enhances nuclear export of unspliced and incompletely spliced viral mRNAs
   1720..1743    +  promoter       SV40 promoter (fragment): SV40 early promoter
   1744..1815    +  promoter       SV40 promoter (fragment): SV40 enhancer and early promoter
   1839..1974    +  rep_origin     SV40 ori: SV40 origin of replication
   2020..2616    +  CDS            PuroR (fragment): puromycin N-acetyltransferase; pac from Streptomyces; confers resistance to puromycin
   2665..2782    +  misc_feature   cPPT/CTS: central polypurine tract and central termination sequence of HIV-1
   2847..2913    +  CDS            small t antigen (fragment): SV40 (simian virus 40) small t antigen
   2920..4098    +  promoter       EF-1α promoter: strong constitutive promoter for human elongation factor EF-1α
   4115..6115    +  CDS            SIM2: SIM2_HUMAN - Also known as BHLHE15. Experimental evidence at protein level: Swiss-Prot protein existence level 1. Transcription factor that may be a master gene of CNS development in cooperation with Arnt. It may have pleiotropic effects in the tissues expressed during development. From Homo sapiens (Human).
   6131..6184    +  promoter       U6 promoter (fragment): RNA polymerase III promoter for human U6 snRNA
   6226..6814    +  misc_feature   WPRE: woodchuck hepatitis virus posttranscriptional regulatory element
   6865..6884    +  misc_feature   cPPT/CTS (fragment): central polypurine tract and central termination sequence of HIV-1
   6886..7119    +  LTR            3' LTR (ΔU3): self-inactivating 3' long terminal repeat (LTR) from HIV-1
   7197..7318    +  polyA_signal   SV40 poly(A) signal: SV40 polyadenylation signal
   7358..7493    +  rep_origin     SV40 ori: SV40 origin of replication
   7514..7532    -  promoter       T7 promoter: promoter for bacteriophage T7 RNA polymerase
   7540..7695    +  CDS            lacZα (fragment): LacZα fragment of β-galactosidase; lacZ fragment
   7700..8128    +  rep_origin     f1 ori (sequence partly withheld): f1 bacteriophage origin of replication; arrow indicates direction of (+) strand synthesis
   8181..8285    +  promoter       AmpR promoter: bla
   8286..9146    +  CDS            AmpR: β-lactamase; bla; confers resistance to ampicillin, carbenicillin, and related antibiotics
   9317..9905    +  rep_origin     ori: high-copy-number ColE1/pMB1/pBR322/pUC origin of replication
  10088..10180   +  CDS            lacI (fragment): lac repressor; lacI; The lac repressor binds to the lac operator to inhibit transcription in E. coli. This inhibition can be relieved by adding lactose or isopropyl-β-D-thiogalactopyranoside (IPTG).
  10193..10214   +  protein_bind   CAP binding site: CAP binding activates transcription in the presence of cAMP. E. coli catabolite activator protein
  10229..10259   +  promoter       lac promoter: promoter for the E. coli lac operon
  10267..10283   +  protein_bind   lac operator: The lac repressor binds to the lac operator to inhibit transcription in E. coli. This inhibition can be relieved by adding lactose or isopropyl-β-D-thiogalactopyranoside (IPTG). lac repressor encoded by lacI
  10328..10346   +  promoter       T3 promoter: promoter for bacteriophage T3 RNA polymerase
>Addgene plasmid #144303 | TFORF1681 | addgene full sequence | sequence record 404174 | Addgene NGS Result
TTAATGTAGTCTTATGCAATACTCTTGTAGTCTTGCAACATGGTAACGATGAGTTAGCAACATGCCTTAC
AAGGAGAGAAAAAGCACCGTGCATGCCGATTGGTGGAAGTAAGGTGGTACGATCGTGCCTTATTAGGAAG
GCAACAGACGGGTCTGACATGGATTGGACGAACCACTGAATTGCCGCATTGCAGAGATATTGTATTTAAG
TGCCTAGCTCGATACATAAACGGGTCTCTCTGGTTAGACCAGATCTGAGCCTGGGAGCTCTCTGGCTAAC
TAGGGAACCCACTGCTTAAGCCTCAATAAAGCTTGCCTTGAGTGCTTCAAGTAGTGTGTGCCCGTCTGTT
GTGTGACTCTGGTAACTAGAGATCCCTCAGACCCTTTTAGTCAGTGTGGAAAATCTCTAGCAGTGGCGCC
CGAACAGGGACTTGAAAGCGAAAGGGAAACCAGAGGAGCTCTCTCGACGCAGGACTCGGCTTGCTGAAGC
GCGCACGGCAAGAGGCGAGGGGCGGCGACTGGTGAGTACGCCAAAAATTTTGACTAGCGGAGGCTAGAAG
GAGAGAGATGGGTGCGAGAGCGTCAGTATTAAGCGGGGGAGAATTAGATCGCGATGGGAAAAAATTCGGT
TAAGGCCAGGGGGAAAGAAAAAATATAAATTAAAACATATAGTATGGGCAAGCAGGGAGCTAGAACGATT
CGCAGTTAATCCTGGCCTGTTAGAAACATCAGAAGGCTGTAGACAAATACTGGGACAGCTACAACCATCC
CTTCAGACAGGATCAGAAGAACTTAGATCATTATATAATACAGTAGCAACCCTCTATTGTGTGCATCAAA
GGATAGAGATAAAAGACACCAAGGAAGCTTTAGACAAGATAGAGGAAGAGCAAAACAAAAGTAAGACCAC
CGCACAGCAAGCGGCCGCTGATCTTCAGACCTGGAGGAGGAGATATGAGGGACAATTGGAGAAGTGAATT
ATATAAATATAAAGTAGTAAAAATTGAACCATTAGGAGTAGCACCCACCAAGGCAAAGAGAAGAGTGGTG
CAGAGAGAAAAAAGAGCAGTGGGAATAGGAGCTTTGTTCCTTGGGTTCTTGGGAGCAGCAGGAAGCACTA
TGGGCGCAGCGTCAATGACGCTGACGGTACAGGCCAGACAATTATTGTCTGGTATAGTGCAGCAGCAGAA
CAATTTGCTGAGGGCTATTGAGGCGCAACAGCATCTGTTGCAACTCACAGTCTGGGGCATCAAGCAGCTC
CAGGCAAGAATCCTGGCTGTGGAAAGATACCTAAAGGATCAACAGCTCCTGGGGATTTGGGGTTGCTCTG
GAAAACTCATTTGCACCACTGCTGTGCCTTGGAATGCTAGTTGGAGTAATAAATCTCTGGAACAGATTTG
GAATCACACGACCTGGATGGAGTGGGACAGAGAAATTAACAATTACACAAGCTTAATACACTCCTTAATT
GAAGAATCGCAAAACCAGCAAGAAAAGAATGAACAAGAATTATTGGAATTAGATAAATGGGCAAGTTTGT
GGAATTGGTTTAACATAACAAATTGGCTGTGGTATATAAAATTATTCATAATGATAGTAGGAGGCTTGGT
AGGTTTAAGAATAGTTTTTGCTGTACTTTCTATAGTGAATAGAGTTAGGCAGGGATATTCACCATTATCG
TTTCAGACCCACCTCCCAACCCCGAGGGGACCCATGCATTGCATCTCAATTAGTCAGCAACCAGGTGTGG
AAAGTCCCCAGGCTCCCCAGCAGGCAGAAGTATGCAAAGCATGCGTCTCAATTAGTCAGCAACCATAGTC
CCGCCCCTAACTCCGCCCATCCCGCCCCTAACTCCGCCCAGTTCCGCCCATTCTCCGCCCCATGGCTGAC
TAATTTTTTTTATTTATGCAGAGGCCGAGGCCGCCTCGGCCTCTGAGCTATTCCAGAAGTAGTGAGGAGG
CTTTTTTGGAGGCCTAGGCTTTTGCAAAAAGCTTTCTAGAGGTACCACCGGAGCTTACCATGACCGAGTA
CAAGCCCACGGTGCGCCTCGCCACCCGCGACGACGTCCCCAGGGCCGTACGCACCCTCGCCGCCGCGTTC
GCCGACTACCCCGCCACGCGCCACACCGTCGATCCGGACCGCCACATCGAGCGGGTCACCGAGCTGCAAG
AACTCTTCCTCACGCGCGTCGGGCTCGACATCGGCAAGGTGTGGGTCGCGGACGACGGCGCCGCCGTGGC
GGTCTGGACCACGCCGGAGAGCGTCGAAGCGGGGGCGGTGTTCGCCGAGATCGGCCCGCGCATGGCCGAG
TTGAGCGGTTCCCGGCTGGCCGCGCAGCAACAGATGGAAGGCCTCCTGGCGCCGCACCGGCCCAAGGAGC
CCGCGTGGTTCCTGGCCACCGTCGGCGTCTCGCCCGACCACCAGGGCAAGGGTCTGGGCAGCGCCGTCGT
GCTCCCCGGAGTGGAGGCGGCCGAGCGCGCCGGGGTGCCCGCCTTCCTGGAGACCTCCGCGCCCCGCAAC
CTCCCCTTCTACGAGCGGCTCGGCTTCACCGTCACCGCCGACGTCGAGGTGCCCGAAGGACCGCGCACCT
GGTGCATGACCCGCAAGCCCGGTGCCAGTTAACGAATTCTAGATCTTGAGACAAATGGCAGTATTCATCC
ACAATTTTAAAAGAAAAGGGGGGATTGGGGGGTACAGTGCAGGGGAAAGAATAGTAGACATAATAGCAAC
AGACATACAAACTAAAGAATTACAAAAACAAATTACAAAAATTCAAAATTTTCGGGTTTATTACAGGGAC
AGCAGAGATCCACTTTGGCGCCGGCTCGAGGCCTGCAGGTGCAAAGATGGATAAAGTTTTAAACAGAGAG
GAATCTTTGCAGCTAATGGACCTTCTAGGTCTTGAAAGGAGTGGGAATTGGCTCCGGTGCCCGTCAGTGG
GCAGAGCGCACATCGCCCACAGTCCCCGAGAAGTTGGGGGGAGGGGTCGGCAATTGAACCGGTGCCTAGA
GAAGGTGGCGCGGGGTAAACTGGGAAAGTGATGTCGTGTACTGGCTCCGCCTTTTTCCCGAGGGTGGGGG
AGAACCGTATATAAGTGCAGTAGTCGCCGTGAACGTTCTTTTTCGCAACGGGTTTGCCGCCAGAACACAG
GTAAGTGCCGTGTGTGGTTCCCGCGGGCCTGGCCTCTTTACGGGTTATGGCCCTTGCGTGCCTTGAATTA
CTTCCACCTGGCTGCAGTACGTGATTCTTGATCCCGAGCTTCGGGTTGGAAGTGGGTGGGAGAGTTCGAG
GCCTTGCGCTTAAGGAGCCCCTTCGCCTCGTGCTTGAGTTGAGGCCTGGCCTGGGCGCTGGGGCCGCCGC
GTGCGAATCTGGTGGCACCTTCGCGCCTGTCTCGCTGCTTTCGATAAGTCTCTAGCCATTTAAAATTTTT
GATGACCTGCTGCGACGCTTTTTTTCTGGCAAGATAGTCTTGTAAATGCGGGCCAAGATCTGCACACTGG
TATTTCGGTTTTTGGGGCCGCGGGCGGCGACGGGGCCCGTGCGTCCCAGCGCACATGTTCGGCGAGGCGG
GGCCTGCGAGCGCGGCCACCGAGAATCGGACGGGGGTAGTCTCAAGCTGGCCGGCCTGCTCTGGTGCCTG
GCCTCGCGCCGCCGTGTATCGCCCCGCCCTGGGCGGCAAGGCTGGCCCGGTCGGCACCAGTTGCGTGAGC
GGAAAGATGGCCGCTTCCCGGCCCTGCTGCAGGGAGCTCAAAATGGAGGACGCGGCGCTCGGGAGAGCGG
GCGGGTGAGTCACCCACACAAAGGAAAAGGGCCTTTCCGTCCTCAGCCGTCGCTTCATGTGACTCCACGG
AGTACCGGGCGCCGTCCAGGCACCTCGATTAGTTCTCGAGCTTTTGGAGTACGTCGTCTTTAGGTTGGGG
GGAGGGGTTTTATGCGATGGAGTTTCCCCACACTGAGTGGGTGGAGACTGAAGTTAGGCCAGCTTGGCAC
TTGATGTAATTCTCCTTGGAATTTGCCCTTTTTGAGTTTGGATCTTGGTTCATTCTCAAGCCTCAGACAG
TGGTTCAAAGTTTTTTTCTTCCATTTCAGGTGTCGTGAGGCTAGCACCGCCACCATGAAGGAGAAGTCCA
AGAATGCGGCCAAGACCAGGAGGGAGAAGGAAAATGGCGAGTTTTACGAGCTTGCCAAGCTGCTCCCGCT
GCCGTCGGCCATCACTTCGCAGCTGGACAAAGCGTCCATCATCCGCCTCACCACGAGCTACCTGAAGATG
CGCGCCGTCTTCCCCGAAGGTTTAGGAGACGCGTGGGGACAGCCGAGCCGCGCCGGGCCCCTGGACGGCG
TCGCCAAGGAGCTGGGATCGCACTTGCTGCAGACTTTGGATGGATTTGTTTTTGTGGTAGCATCTGATGG
CAAAATCATGTATATATCCGAGACCGCTTCTGTCCATTTAGGCTTATCCCAGGTGGAGCTCACGGGCAAC
AGTATTTATGAATACATCCATCCTTCTGACCACGATGAGATGACCGCTGTCCTCACGGCCCACCAGCCGC
TGCACCACCACCTGCTCCAAGAGTATGAGATAGAGAGGTCGTTCTTTCTTCGAATGAAATGTGTCTTGGC
GAAAAGGAACGCGGGCCTGACCTGCAGCGGATACAAGGTCATCCACTGCAGTGGCTACTTGAAGATCAGG
CAGTATATGCTGGACATGTCCCTGTACGACTCCTGCTACCAGATTGTGGGGCTGGTGGCCGTGGGCCAGT
CGCTGCCACCCAGTGCCATCACCGAGATCAAGCTGTACAGTAACATGTTCATGTTCAGGGCCAGCCTTGA
CCTGAAGCTGATATTCCTGGATTCCAGGGTGACCGAGGTGACGGGGTACGAGCCGCAGGACCTGATCGAG
AAGACCCTATACCATCACGTGCACGGCTGCGACGTGTTCCACCTCCGCTACGCACACCACCTCCTGTTGG
TGAAGGGCCAGGTCACCACCAAGTACTACCGGCTGCTGTCCAAGCGGGGCGGCTGGGTGTGGGTGCAGAG
CTACGCCACCGTGGTGCACAACAGCCGCTCGTCCCGGCCCCACTGCATCGTGAGTGTCAATTATGTACTC
ACGGAGATTGAATACAAGGAACTTCAGCTGTCCCTGGAGCAGGTGTCCACTGCCAAGTCCCAGGACTCCT
GGAGGACCGCCTTGTCTACCTCACAAGAAACTAGGAAATTAGTGAAACCCAAAAATACCAAGATGAAGAC
AAAGCTGAGAACAAACCCTTACCCCCCACAGCAATACAGCTCGTTCCAAATGGACAAACTGGAATGCGGC
CAGCTCGGAAACTGGAGAGCCAGTCCCCCTGCAAGCGCTGCTGCTCCTCCAGAACTGCAGCCCCACTCAG
AAAGCAGTGACCTTCTGTACACGCCATCCTACAGCCTGCCCTTCTCCTACCATTACGGACACTTCCCTCT
GGACTCTCACGTCTTCAGCAGCAAAAAGCCAATGTTGCCGGCCAAGTTCGGGCAGCCCCAAGGATCCCCT
TGTGAGGTGGCACGCTTTTTCCTGAGCACACTGCCAGCCAGCGGTGAATGCCAGTGGCATTATGCCAACC
CCCTAGTGCCTAGCAGCTCGTCTCCAGCTAAAAATCCTCCAGAGCCACCGGCGAACACTGCTAGGCACAG
CCTGGTGCCAAGCTACGAAGCGCCCGCCGCCGCCGTGCGCAGGTTCGGCGAGGACACCGCGCCCCCGAGC
TTCCCGAGCTGCGGCCACTACCGCGAGGAGCCCGCGCTGGGCCCGGCCAAAGCCGCCCGCCAGGCCGCCC
GGGACGGGGCGCGGCTGGCGCTGGCCCGCGCGGCACCCGAGTGCTGCGCGCCCCCGACCCCCGAGGCCCC
GGGCGCGCCGGCGCAGCTGCCCTTCGTGCTGCTCAACTACCACCGCGTGCTGGCCCGGCGCGGACCGCTG
GGGGGCGCCGCACCCGCCGCCTCCGGCCTGGCCTGCGCTCCCGGCGGCCCCGAGGCGGCGACCGGCGCGC
TGCGGCTCCGGCACCCGAGCCCCGCCGCCACCTCCCCGCCCGGCGCGCCCCTGCCGCACTACCTGGGCGC
CTCGGTCATCATCACCAACGGGAGGTAGTAATGAACTAGTCCGTAACTTGAAAGTATTTCGATTTCTTGG
CTTTATATATCTTGTGGAAAGGACGAGTAGTGCCTGTTTACTCATTTCCTACGCGTTAAGTCGACAATCA
ACCTCTGGATTACAAAATTTGTGAAAGATTGACTGGTATTCTTAACTATGTTGCTCCTTTTACGCTATGT
GGATACGCTGCTTTAATGCCTTTGTATCATGCTATTGCTTCCCGTATGGCTTTCATTTTCTCCTCCTTGT
ATAAATCCTGGTTGCTGTCTCTTTATGAGGAGTTGTGGCCCGTTGTCAGGCAACGTGGCGTGGTGTGCAC
TGTGTTTGCTGACGCAACCCCCACTGGTTGGGGCATTGCCACCACCTGTCAGCTCCTTTCCGGGACTTTC
GCTTTCCCCCTCCCTATTGCCACGGCGGAACTCATCGCCGCCTGCCTTGCCCGCTGCTGGACAGGGGCTC
GGCTGTTGGGCACTGACAATTCCGTGGTGTTGTCGGGGAAATCATCGTCCTTTCCTTGGCTGCTCGCCTG
TGTTGCCACCTGGATTCTGCGCGGGACGTCCTTCTGCTACGTCCCTTCGGCCCTCAATCCAGCGGACCTT
CCTTCCCGCGGCCTGCTGCCGGCTCTGCGGCCTCTTCCGCGTCTTCGCCTTCGCCCTCAGACGAGTCGGA
TCTCCCTTTGGGCCGCCTCCCCGCGTCGACTTTAAGACCAATGACTTACAAGGCAGCTGTAGATCTTAGC
CACTTTTTAAAAGAAAAGGGGGGACTGGAAGGGCTAATTCACTCCCAACGAAGACAAGATCTGCTTTTTG
CTTGTACTGGGTCTCTCTGGTTAGACCAGATCTGAGCCTGGGAGCTCTCTGGCTAACTAGGGAACCCACT
GCTTAAGCCTCAATAAAGCTTGCCTTGAGTGCTTCAAGTAGTGTGTGCCCGTCTGTTGTGTGACTCTGGT
AACTAGAGATCCCTCAGACCCTTTTAGTCAGTGTGGAAAATCTCTAGCAGTACGTATAGTAGTTCATGTC
ATCTTATTATTCAGTATTTATAACTTGCAAAGAAATGAATATCAGAGAGTGAGAGGAACTTGTTTATTGC
AGCTTATAATGGTTACAAATAAAGCAATAGCATCACAAATTTCACAAATAAAGCATTTTTTTCACTGCAT
TCTAGTTGTGGTTTGTCCAAACTCATCAATGTATCTTATCATGTCTGGCTCTAGCTATCCCGCCCCTAAC
TCCGCCCATCCCGCCCCTAACTCCGCCCAGTTCCGCCCATTCTCCGCCCCATGGCTGACTAATTTTTTTT
ATTTATGCAGAGGCCGAGGCCGCCTCGGCCTCTGAGCTATTCCAGAAGTAGTGAGGAGGCTTTTTTGGAG
GCCTAGGGACGTACCCAATTCGCCCTATAGTGAGTCGTATTACGCGCGCTCACTGGCCGTCGTTTTACAA
CGTCGTGACTGGGAAAACCCTGGCGTTACCCAACTTAATCGCCTTGCAGCACATCCCCCTTTCGCCAGCT
GGCGTAATAGCGAAGAGGCCCGCACCGATCGCCCTTCCCAACAGTTGCGCAGCCTGAATGGCGAATGGG
[124 nt withheld, positions 7700-7823]
C
[91 nt withheld, positions 7825-7915]
A
[49 nt withheld, positions 7917-7965]
CCTTTGACGTTGGAGTCCACGTTCTTT
[37 nt withheld, positions 7993-8029]
ACCCTATCTCGGTCTATTCTTTTGATTTATAAGGGATTTTGCCGATTTCGGCCTATTGGTTAAAAAATGA
GCTGATTTAACAAAAATTTAACGCGAATTTTAACAAAATATTAACGCTTACAATTTAGGTGGCACTTTTC
GGGGAAATGTGCGCGGAACCCCTATTTGTTTATTTTTCTAAATACATTCAAATATGTATCCGCTCATGAG
ACAATAACCCTGATAAATGCTTCAATAATATTGAAAAAGGAAGAGTATGAGTATTCAACATTTCCGTGTC
GCCCTTATTCCCTTTTTTGCGGCATTTTGCCTTCCTGTTTTTGCTCACCCAGAAACGCTGGTGAAAGTAA
AAGATGCTGAAGATCAGTTGGGTGCACGAGTGGGTTACATCGAACTGGATCTCAACAGCGGTAAGATCCT
TGAGAGTTTTCGCCCCGAAGAACGTTTTCCAATGATGAGCACTTTTAAAGTTCTGCTATGTGGCGCGGTA
TTATCCCGTATTGACGCCGGGCAAGAGCAACTCGGTCGCCGCATACACTATTCTCAGAATGACTTGGTTG
AGTACTCACCAGTCACAGAAAAGCATCTTACGGATGGCATGACAGTAAGAGAATTATGCAGTGCTGCCAT
AACCATGAGTGATAACACTGCGGCCAACTTACTTCTGACAACGATCGGAGGACCGAAGGAGCTAACCGCT
TTTTTGCACAACATGGGGGATCATGTAACTCGCCTTGATCGTTGGGAACCGGAGCTGAATGAAGCCATAC
CAAACGACGAGCGTGACACCACGATGCCTGTAGCAATGGCAACAACGTTGCGCAAACTATTAACTGGCGA
ACTACTTACTCTAGCTTCCCGGCAACAATTAATAGACTGGATGGAGGCGGATAAAGTTGCAGGACCACTT
CTGCGCTCGGCCCTTCCGGCTGGCTGGTTTATTGCTGATAAATCTGGAGCCGGTGAGCGTGGGTCTCGCG
GTATCATTGCAGCACTGGGGCCAGATGGTAAGCCCTCCCGTATCGTAGTTATCTACACGACGGGGAGTCA
GGCAACTATGGATGAACGAAATAGACAGATCGCTGAGATAGGTGCCTCACTGATTAAGCATTGGTAACTG
TCAGACCAAGTTTACTCATATATACTTTAGATTGATTTAAAACTTCATTTTTAATTTAAAAGGATCTAGG
TGAAGATCCTTTTTGATAATCTCATGACCAAAATCCCTTAACGTGAGTTTTCGTTCCACTGAGCGTCAGA
CCCCGTAGAAAAGATCAAAGGATCTTCTTGAGATCCTTTTTTTCTGCGCGTAATCTGCTGCTTGCAAACA
AAAAAACCACCGCTACCAGCGGTGGTTTGTTTGCCGGATCAAGAGCTACCAACTCTTTTTCCGAAGGTAA
CTGGCTTCAGCAGAGCGCAGATACCAAATACTGTTCTTCTAGTGTAGCCGTAGTTAGGCCACCACTTCAA
GAACTCTGTAGCACCGCCTACATACCTCGCTCTGCTAATCCTGTTACCAGTGGCTGCTGCCAGTGGCGAT
AAGTCGTGTCTTACCGGGTTGGACTCAAGACGATAGTTACCGGATAAGGCGCAGCGGTCGGGCTGAACGG
GGGGTTCGTGCACACAGCCCAGCTTGGAGCGAACGACCTACACCGAACTGAGATACCTACAGCGTGAGCT
ATGAGAAAGCGCCACGCTTCCCGAAGGGAGAAAGGCGGACAGGTATCCGGTAAGCGGCAGGGTCGGAACA
GGAGAGCGCACGAGGGAGCTTCCAGGGGGAAACGCCTGGTATCTTTATAGTCCTGTCGGGTTTCGCCACC
TCTGACTTGAGCGTCGATTTTTGTGATGCTCGTCAGGGGGGCGGAGCCTATGGAAAAACGCCAGCAACGC
GGCCTTTTTACGGTTCCTGGCCTTTTGCTGGCCTTTTGCTCACATGTTCTTTCCTGCGTTATCCCCTGAT
TCTGTGGATAACCGTATTACCGCCTTTGAGTGAGCTGATACCGCTCGCCGCAGCCGAACGACCGAGCGCA
GCGAGTCAGTGAGCGAGGAAGCGGAAGAGCGCCCAATACGCAAACCGCCTCTCCCCGCGCGTTGGCCGAT
TCATTAATGCAGCTGGCACGACAGGTTTCCCGACTGGAAAGCGGGCAGTGAGCGCAACGCAATTAATGTG
AGTTAGCTCACTCATTAGGCACCCCAGGCTTTACACTTTATGCTTCCGGCTCGTATGTTGTGTGGAATTG
TGAGCGGATAACAATTTCACACAGGAAACAGCTATGACCATGATTACGCCAAGCGCGCAATTAACCCTCA
CTAAAGGGAACAAAAGCTGGAGCTGCAAGC
