>Addgene plasmid #144303 | TFORF1681 | depositor partial sequence | sequence record 285024 | Insert
ACCGCCACCATGAAGGAGAAGTCCAAGAATGCGGCCAAGACCAGGAGGGAGAAGGAAAATGGCGAGTTTT
ACGAGCTTGCCAAGCTGCTCCCGCTGCCGTCGGCCATCACTTCGCAGCTGGACAAAGCGTCCATCATCCG
CCTCACCACGAGCTACCTGAAGATGCGCGCCGTCTTCCCCGAAGGTTTAGGAGACGCGTGGGGACAGCCG
AGCCGCGCCGGGCCCCTGGACGGCGTCGCCAAGGAGCTGGGATCGCACTTGCTGCAGACTTTGGATGGAT
TTGTTTTTGTGGTAGCATCTGATGGCAAAATCATGTATATATCCGAGACCGCTTCTGTCCATTTAGGCTT
ATCCCAGGTGGAGCTCACGGGCAACAGTATTTATGAATACATCCATCCTTCTGACCACGATGAGATGACC
GCTGTCCTCACGGCCCACCAGCCGCTGCACCACCACCTGCTCCAAGAGTATGAGATAGAGAGGTCGTTCT
TTCTTCGAATGAAATGTGTCTTGGCGAAAAGGAACGCGGGCCTGACCTGCAGCGGATACAAGGTCATCCA
CTGCAGTGGCTACTTGAAGATCAGGCAGTATATGCTGGACATGTCCCTGTACGACTCCTGCTACCAGATT
GTGGGGCTGGTGGCCGTGGGCCAGTCGCTGCCACCCAGTGCCATCACCGAGATCAAGCTGTACAGTAACA
TGTTCATGTTCAGGGCCAGCCTTGACCTGAAGCTGATATTCCTGGATTCCAGGGTGACCGAGGTGACGGG
GTACGAGCCGCAGGACCTGATCGAGAAGACCCTATACCATCACGTGCACGGCTGCGACGTGTTCCACCTC
CGCTACGCACACCACCTCCTGTTGGTGAAGGGCCAGGTCACCACCAAGTACTACCGGCTGCTGTCCAAGC
GGGGCGGCTGGGTGTGGGTGCAGAGCTACGCCACCGTGGTGCACAACAGCCGCTCGTCCCGGCCCCACTG
CATCGTGAGTGTCAATTATGTACTCACGGAGATTGAATACAAGGAACTTCAGCTGTCCCTGGAGCAGGTG
TCCACTGCCAAGTCCCAGGACTCCTGGAGGACCGCCTTGTCTACCTCACAAGAAACTAGGAAATTAGTGA
AACCCAAAAATACCAAGATGAAGACAAAGCTGAGAACAAACCCTTACCCCCCACAGCAATACAGCTCGTT
CCAAATGGACAAACTGGAATGCGGCCAGCTCGGAAACTGGAGAGCCAGTCCCCCTGCAAGCGCTGCTGCT
CCTCCAGAACTGCAGCCCCACTCAGAAAGCAGTGACCTTCTGTACACGCCATCCTACAGCCTGCCCTTCT
CCTACCATTACGGACACTTCCCTCTGGACTCTCACGTCTTCAGCAGCAAAAAGCCAATGTTGCCGGCCAA
GTTCGGGCAGCCCCAAGGATCCCCTTGTGAGGTGGCACGCTTTTTCCTGAGCACACTGCCAGCCAGCGGT
GAATGCCAGTGGCATTATGCCAACCCCCTAGTGCCTAGCAGCTCGTCTCCAGCTAAAAATCCTCCAGAGC
CACCGGCGAACACTGCTAGGCACAGCCTGGTGCCAAGCTACGAAGCGCCCGCCGCCGCCGTGCGCAGGTT
CGGCGAGGACACCGCGCCCCCGAGCTTCCCGAGCTGCGGCCACTACCGCGAGGAGCCCGCGCTGGGCCCG
GCCAAAGCCGCCCGCCAGGCCGCCCGGGACGGGGCGCGGCTGGCGCTGGCCCGCGCGGCACCCGAGTGCT
GCGCGCCCCCGACCCCCGAGGCCCCGGGCGCGCCGGCGCAGCTGCCCTTCGTGCTGCTCAACTACCACCG
CGTGCTGGCCCGGCGCGGACCGCTGGGGGGCGCCGCACCCGCCGCCTCCGGCCTGGCCTGCGCTCCCGGC
GGCCCCGAGGCGGCGACCGGCGCGCTGCGGCTCCGGCACCCGAGCCCCGCCGCCACCTCCCCGCCCGGCG
CGCCCCTGCCGCACTACCTGGGCGCCTCGGTCATCATCACCAACGGGAGGTAGTAATGAACTAGTCCGTA
ACTTGAAAGTATTTCGATTTCTTGGCTTTATATATCTTGTGGAAAGGACGAGTAGTGCCTGTTTACTCAT
TTCCT
