>Addgene plasmid #144303 | TFORF1681 | depositor partial sequence | sequence record 285025 | Barcode
GTAGTGCCTGTTTACTCATTTCCT
